Addgene plasmid #146864: pAc5.1B-lambdaN-DmPABPC1-del364-550-siRNAres-V5His6_L
Purpose: Insect Expression of DmPABPC1_del364-550-siRNAres
Depositing lab: Elisa Izaurralde. Depositing organization: Max Planck Institute for Developmental Biology. Publication: Two PABPC1-binding sites in GW182 proteins promote miRNA-mediated gene silencing. Huntzinger E, Braun JE, Heimstädt S, Zekri L, Izaurralde E. EMBO J. 2010 Dec 15;29(24):4146-60. doi: 10.1038/emboj.2010.274 PubMed 21063388.
Backbone
  Vector backbone: Unknown
  Vector type: Insect Expression
Growth in bacteria
  Bacterial resistance: Ampicillin, 100 μg/mL
  Growth temperature: 37°C
  Growth strain: DH5alpha
  Copy number: Low Copy
Gene/Insert
  Gene/Insert name: DmPABPC1_del364-550-siRNAres
  Species: D. melanogaster (fly)
  Mutation: one non silent mutation G26S, and five silent mutations compared to the sequence given by NCBI: NM_166265.
  Entrez Gene: pAbp (a.k.a. Dmel_CG5119, BABP, BcDNA:LD24412, CG16803, CG5119, Dmel\CG5119, PABP, PABP55B, PABPC1, PAbp, Pabp, anon-EST:Posey247, anon-EST:Posey249, anon-EST:fe2E5, dPABP, duo, l(2)SH1908, l(2)SH2 1908, l(2)k10109, pAB, pABP, pABp, pabp)
  Cloning method: Unknown
Terms and licenses: Academic/Nonprofit Terms; Industry Terms: Not Available to Industry
Depositor comments: Plasmids from this collection were made available to the research community and donated after the lab closed. Please note that the sequence provided by the depositing laboratory may be theoretical/predicted or based on Sanger sequencing results. There may be discrepancies between sequencing results obtained by Addgene and the depositor sequence. If an Addgene verified sequence is not available, please contact before placing your order to request that our lab fully sequence the plasmid.
How to cite: pAc5.1B-lambdaN-DmPABPC1-del364-550-siRNAres-V5His6_L was a gift from Elisa Izaurralde (Addgene plasmid # 146864 ; http://n2t.net/addgene:146864 ; RRID:Addgene_146864)
