[The description below was written by a language model from this plasmid's Addgene catalogue record and pLannotate feature annotations shown in this document.]
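Description:
pAc5.1B-lambdaN-DmPABPC1-del364-550-siRNAres-V5His6_L is a 6,759 nt insect expression plasmid. The catalogue lists the backbone as unknown, although the name points to a pAc5.1B-type vector, and the annotated features fit that layout. It is propagated in E. coli through a ColE1/pUC-family origin and selected with ampicillin via the β-lactamase gene and its bla promoter. The record lists it as low copy even though the origin is annotated as a high-copy type. Short fragments matching a tetracycline resistance gene and SV40 large T antigen are also detected; these appear to be non-functional backbone remnants. No marker for selection in insect cells is annotated.

The expression cassette is driven by the Drosophila melanogaster actin 5C promoter, which gives strong constitutive expression in fly cell lines, and ends with an SV40 polyadenylation signal. The open reading frame begins with a short fragment of the bacteriophage lambda N protein, the peptide commonly used to tether a fusion protein to reporter mRNAs carrying BoxB hairpins. This is followed by Drosophila cytoplasmic poly(A)-binding protein (pAbp/PABPC1) lacking residues 364–550, then a C-terminal V5 epitope. The name also indicates a His6 tag, which is not separately annotated. The pAbp annotation stops about 200 nt before the V5 tag, probably because the internal deletion interrupts the match.

The "siRNAres" designation implies a coding sequence altered to escape RNAi directed against the endogenous transcript, which would suit knockdown-and-complementation experiments. The record notes one non-silent change (G26S) and five silent changes relative to the reference sequence. The associated work concerns PABPC1-binding sites in GW182 proteins and miRNA-mediated silencing. The depositor sequence may be theoretical rather than fully verified.
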