Features (pLannotate 1.2.2; 10 found; start..end, strand, type, name):
     56..2568    +  promoter       Ac5 promoter: Drosophila melanogaster actin 5C promoter
   2589..2654    +  CDS            N (fragment): REGN_LAMBD - Experimental evidence at protein level: Swiss-Prot protein existence level 1. Plays a role as a transcriptional antitermination factor that allows the virus to initiate its lytic phase. Activates expression of the delayed viral early genes by modifying host RNA polymerase (RNAP) into a form that is resistant to termination signals. This antitermination function requires the host NusA protein which serves to stabilize the interaction between antitermination protein N and host RNA polymerase. From Escherichia phage lambda (Bacteriophage lambda).
   2676..3842    +  CDS            pAbp (fragment): PABP_DROME - Experimental evidence at protein level: Swiss-Prot protein existence level 1. Binds the poly(A) tail of mRNA (PubMed:2125288). Since it interacts with the cap-associating translation initiation factor eIF4G, it is likely that it functions by linking Atx2 to the cap-binding complex (PubMed:28388438). Forms a complex with tyf and Atx2 which functions in adult circadian pacemaker neurons to sustain circadian rhythms likely by switching between activator and repressor modes of post-transcriptional regulation via interaction with Lsm12a or me31B, respectively (PubMed:28388438). The act
   4044..4085    +  CDS            V5 tag: epitope tag from simian virus 5
   4185..4319    -  polyA_signal   SV40 poly(A) signal: SV40 polyadenylation signal
   4342..4426    -  CDS            large T antigen (fragment): large T antigen from SV40 (simian virus 40)
   4427..4897    +  CDS            TcR (fragment): tetracycline efflux protein; tet; confers resistance to tetracycline
   4941..5529    -  rep_origin     ori: high-copy-number ColE1/pMB1/pBR322/pUC origin of replication
   5700..6560    -  CDS            AmpR: β-lactamase; bla; confers resistance to ampicillin, carbenicillin, and related antibiotics
   6561..6665    -  promoter       AmpR promoter: bla
>Addgene plasmid #146864 | pAc5.1B-lambdaN-DmPABPC1-del364-550-siRNAres-V5His6_L | depositor full sequence | sequence record 289311 | Full Sequence
CTTCAAGGAATTAATTCTATATTCTAAAAACACAAATGATACTTCTAAAAAAAATCATGAATGGCATCAA
CTCTGAATCAAATCTTTGCAGATGCACCTACTTCTCATTTCCACTGTCACATCATTTTTCCAGATCTCGC
TGCCTGTTATGTGGCCCACAAACCAAGACACGTTTTATGGCCATTAAAGCTGGCTGATCGTCGCCAAACA
CCAAATACATATCAATATGTACATTCGAGAAAGAAGCGATCAAAGAAGCGTCTTCGGGCGAGTAGGAGAA
TGCGGAGGAGAAGGAGAACGAGCTGATCTAGTATCTCTCCACAATCCAATGCCAACTGACCAACTGGCCA
TATTCGGAGCAATTTGAAGCCAATTTCCATCGCCTGGCGATCGCTCCATTCTTGGCTATATGTTTTTCAC
CGTTCCCGGGGCCATTTTCAAAGACTCGTCGGTAAGATAAGATTGTGTCACTCGCTGTCTCTCTTCATTT
GTCGAAGAATGCTGAGGAATTTCGCGATGACGTCGGCGAGTATTTTGAAGAATGAGAATAATTTGTATTT
ATACGAAAATCAGTTAGTGGAATTTTCTACAAAAACATGTTATCTATAGATAATTTTGTTGCAAAATATG
TTGACTATGACAAAGATTGTATGTATATACCTTTAATGTATTCTCATTTTCTTATGTATTTATAATGGCA
ATGATGATACTGATGATATTTTAAGATGATGCCAGACCACAGGCTGATTTCTGCGTCTTTTGCCGAACGC
AGTGCATGTGCGGTTGTTGTTTTTTGGAATAGTTTCAATTTTCGGACTGTCCGCTTTGATTTCAGTTTCT
TGGCTTATTCAAAAAGCAAAGTAAAGCCAAAAAAGCGAGATGGCAATACCAAATGCGGCAAAACGGTAGT
GGAAGGAAAGGGGTGCGGGGCAGCGGAAGGAAGGGTGGGGCGGGGCGTGGCGGGGTCTGTGGCTGGGCGC
GACGTCACCGACGTTGGAGCCACTCCTTTGACCATGTGTGCGTGTGTGTATTATTCGTGTCTCGCCACTC
GCCGGTTGTTTTTTTCTTTTTATCTCGCTCTCTCTAGCGCCATCTCGTACGCATGCTCAACGCACCGCAT
GTTGCCGTGTCCTTTATGCGTCATTTTGGCTCGAAATAGGCAATTATTTAAACAAAGATTAGTCAACGAA
AACGCTAAAATAAATAAGTCTACAATATGGTTACTTATTGCCATGTGTGTGCAGCCAACGATAGCAACAA
AAGCAACAACACAGTGGCTTTCCCTCTTTCACTTTTTGTTTGCAAGCGCGTGCGAGCAAGACGGCACGAC
CGGCAAACGCAATTACGCTGACAAAGAGCAGACGAAGTTTTGGCCGAAAAACATCAAGGCGCCTGATACG
AATGCATTTGCAATAACAATTGCGATATTTAATATTGTTTATGAAGCTGTTTGACTTCAAAACACACAAA
AAAAAAAATAAAACAAATTATTTGAAAGAGAATTAGGAATCGGACAGCTTATCGTTACGGGCTAACAGCA
CACCGAGACGAAATAGCTTACCTGACGTCACAGCCTCTGGAAGAACTGCCGCCAAGCAGAGAGAGAGAGA
AAAAGAGGGAGAGCAGCTTAGACCGCATGTGCTTGTGTGTGAGGCGTCTCTCTCTTCGTCTCCTGTTTGC
GCAAACGCATAGACTGCACTGAGAAAATCGATTACCTATTTTTTATGAATGAATATTTGCACTATTACTA
TTCAAAACTATTAAGATAGCAATCACATTCAATAGCCAAATACTATACCACCTGAGCGATGCAACGAAAT
GATCAATTTGAGCAAAAATGCTGCATATTTAGGACGGCATCATTATAGAAATGCTTCTTGCTGTGTACTT
TTCTCTCGTCTGGCAGCTGTTTCGCCGTTATTGTTAAAACCGGCTTAAGTTAGGTGTGTTTTCTACGACT
AGTGATGCCCCTACTAGAAGATGTGTGTTGCACAAATGTCCCTGAATAACCAATTTGAAGTGCAGATAGC
AGTAAACGTAAGCTAATATGAATATTATTTAACTGTAATGTTTTAATATCGCTGGACATTACTAATAAAC
CCACTATAAACACATGTACATATGTATGTTTTGGCATACAATGAGTAGTTGGGGAAAAAATGTGTAAAAG
CACCGTGACCATCACAGCATAAAGATAACCAGCTGAAGTATCGAATATGAGTAACCCCCAAATTGAATCA
CATGCCGCAACTGATAGGACCCATGGAAGTACACTCTTCATGGCGATATACAAGACACACACAAGCACGA
ACACCCAGTTGCGGAGGAAATTCTCCGTAAATGAAAACCCAATCGGCGAACAATTCATACCCATATATGG
TAAAAGTTTTGAACGCGACTTGAGAGCGGAGAGCATTGCGGCTGATAAGGTTTTAGCGCTAAGCGGGCTT
TATAAAACGGGCTGCGGGACCAGTTTTCATATCACTACCGTTTGAGTTCTTGTGCTGTGTGGATACTCCT
CCCGACACAAAGCCGCTCCATCAGCCAGCAGTCGTCTAATCCAGAGACCCCGGATCGGGGTACCCAACAT
GGACGCACAAACACGACGACGTGAGCGTCGCGCTGAGAAACAAGCTCAATGGAAAGCTGCAAACGGTGGA
TCTCCTCCAAGCTTGATGGCTTCTCTATACGTCGGTGATCTCCCACAGGACGTCAACGAATCGGGACTTT
TTGACAAGTTCTCGTCTGCTAGTCCAGTGCTGTCCATTCGTGTCTGCCGCGATGTGATTACCCGTCGCTC
GTTGGGCTATGCCTACGTCAACTTCCAGCAGCCAGCCGATGCTGAGCGTGCTTTGGACACCATGAACTTT
GACCTGGTTCGCAACAAGCCCATTCGCATTATGTGGTCTCAGCGTGATCCGTCTCTTCGTCGCTCCGGTG
TGGGCAACGTGTTCATCAAGAACTTAGATAGGGCCATCGACAACAAGGCAATCTACGACACTTTCTCCGC
CTTCGGCAACATTTTAAGCTGCAAGGTAGCCACCGATGAAAAGGGCAATTCGAAAGGATACGGCTTCGTC
CACTTCGAGACCGAGGAGGCCGCAAACACGTCCATCGACAAAGTCAATGGCATGTTGCTTAACGGCAAGA
AGGTCTACGTGGGTAAGTTCATCCCGCGCAAGGAGCGCGAGAAGGAGCTGGGCGAGAAGGCTAAGCTCTT
CACCAATGTATATGTGAAGAACTTCACTGAGGATTTCGACGATGAAAAACTGAAGGAATTCTTTGAGCCC
TACGGCAAGATAACCAGCTACAAGGTCATGTCCAAGGAGGATGGCAAGAGCAAGGGCTTCGGATTCGTTG
CATTCGAGACAACAGAGGCTGCTGAGGCGGCCGTTCAGGCTCTCAATGGCAAGGACATGGGAGAGGGCAA
GTCCCTGTACGTGGCTCGTGCCCAGAAGAAGGCCGAACGCCAGCAGGAGCTGAAGCGCAAGTTCGAGGAA
CTGAAGCAGAAGCGTCACGAGTCAGTGTTCGGCGTTAACTTGTACGTTAAGAACCTGGACGACACAATCG
ATGACGATCGTCTGCGCATCGCGTTCTCTCCATACGGCAACATCACATCGGCCAAGGTCATGACCGATGA
GGAGGGTCGCTCCAAGGGATTCGGCTTCGTGTGCTTCAATGCCGCAAGCGAGGCTACCTGCGCCGTCACC
GAGCTGAACGGTCGCGTCGTCGGCAGTAAGCCGTTGTACGTTGCTTTGGCCCAAAATTCTGAGAAGCTCA
TTGCCTCGTTGCTGGCCAACGCCAAGCCGCAGGAGCAGAAACAGATCCTGGGCGAGCGTCTGTATCCGAT
GATTGAACATATGCACGCCAATTTGGCTGGTAAGATCACCGGCATGTTGTTGGAGATCGAAAACTCTGAG
CTCTTGCACATGATCGAGGATCAGGAGGCCCTTAAGGCCAAGGTGGAGGAGGCTGTGGCCGTGCTTCAGG
TGCACCGCGTCACCGAGCCCGCCAACTCGAGTCTAGAGGGCCCGCGGTTCGAAGGTAAGCCTATCCCTAA
CCCTCTCCTCGGTCTCGATTCTACGCGTACCGGTCATCATCACCATCACCATTGAGTTTAAACCCGCTGA
TCAGCCTCGACTGTGCCTTCTAAGGCCTGAGCTCGCTGATCAGCCTCGATCGAGGATCCAGACATGATAA
GATACATTGATGAGTTTGGACAAACCACAACTAGAATGCAGTGAAAAAAATGCTTTATTTGTGAAATTTG
TGATGCTATTGCTTTATTTGTAACCATTATAAGCTGCAATAAACAAGTTAACAACAACAATTGCATTCAT
TTTATGTTTCAGGTTCAGGGGGAGGTGTGGGAGGTTTTTTAAAGCAAGTAAAACCTCTACAAATGTGGTA
TGGCTGATTATGATCAGTCGACCGATGCCCTTGAGAGCCTTCAACCCAGTCAGCTCCTTCCGGTGGGCGC
GGGGCATGACTATCGTCGCCGCACTTATGACTGTCTTCTTTATCATGCAACTCGTAGGACAGGTGCCGGC
AGCGCTCTGGGTCATTTTCGGCGAGGACCGCTTTCGCTGGAGCGCGACGATGATCGGCCTGTCGCTTGCG
GTATTCGGAATCTTGCACGCCCTCGCTCAAGCCTTCGTCACTGGTCCCGCCACCAAACGTTTCGGCGAGA
AGCAGGCCATTATCGCCGGCATGGCGGCCGACGCGCTGGGCTACGTCTTGCTGGCGTTCGCGACGCGAGG
CTGGATGGCCTTCCCCATTATGATTCTTCTCGCTTCCGGCGGCATCGGGATGCCCGCGTTGCAGGCCATG
CTGTCCAGGCAGGTAGATGACGACCATCAGGGACAGCTTCAAGGATCGCTCGCGGCTCTTACCAGCCAGC
AAAAGGCCAGGAACCGTAAAAAGGCCGCGTTGCTGGCGTTTTTCCATAGGCTCCGCCCCCCTGACGAGCA
TCACAAAAATCGACGCTCAAGTCAGAGGTGGCGAAACCCGACAGGACTATAAAGATACCAGGCGTTTCCC
CCTGGAAGCTCCCTCGTGCGCTCTCCTGTTCCGACCCTGCCGCTTACCGGATACCTGTCCGCCTTTCTCC
CTTCGGGAAGCGTGGCGCTTTCTCAATGCTCACGCTGTAGGTATCTCAGTTCGGTGTAGGTCGTTCGCTC
CAAGCTGGGCTGTGTGCACGAACCCCCCGTTCAGCCCGACCGCTGCGCCTTATCCGGTAACTATCGTCTT
GAGTCCAACCCGGTAAGACACGACTTATCGCCACTGGCAGCAGCCACTGGTAACAGGATTAGCAGAGCGA
GGTATGTAGGCGGTGCTACAGAGTTCTTGAAGTGGTGGCCTAACTACGGCTACACTAGAAGGACAGTATT
TGGTATCTGCGCTCTGCTGAAGCCAGTTACCTTCGGAAAAAGAGTTGGTAGCTCTTGATCCGGCAAACAA
ACCACCGCTGGTAGCGGTGGTTTTTTTGTTTGCAAGCAGCAGATTACGCGCAGAAAAAAAGGATCTCAAG
AAGATCCTTTGATCTTTTCTACGGGGTCTGACGCTCAGTGGAACGAAAACTCACGTTAAGGGATTTTGGT
CATGAGATTATCAAAAAGGATCTTCACCTAGATCCTTTTAAATTAAAAATGAAGTTTTAAATCAATCTAA
AGTATATATGAGTAAACTTGGTCTGACAGTTACCAATGCTTAATCAGTGAGGCACCTATCTCAGCGATCT
GTCTATTTCGTTCATCCATAGTTGCCTGACTCCCCGTCGTGTAGATAACTACGATACGGGAGGGCTTACC
ATCTGGCCCCAGTGCTGCAATGATACCGCGAGACCCACGCTCACCGGCTCCAGATTTATCAGCAATAAAC
CAGCCAGCCGGAAGGGCCGAGCGCAGAAGTGGTCCTGCAACTTTATCCGCCTCCATCCAGTCTATTAATT
GTTGCCGGGAAGCTAGAGTAAGTAGTTCGCCAGTTAATAGTTTGCGCAACGTTGTTGCCATTGCTGCAGG
CATCGTGGTGTCACGCTCGTCGTTTGGTATGGCTTCATTCAGCTCCGGTTCCCAACGATCAAGGCGAGTT
ACATGATCCCCCATGTTGTGCAAAAAAGCGGTTAGCTCCTTCGGTCCTCCGATCGTTGTCAGAAGTAAGT
TGGCCGCAGTGTTATCACTCATGGTTATGGCAGCACTGCATAATTCTCTTACTGTCATGCCATCCGTAAG
ATGCTTTTCTGTGACTGGTGAGTACTCAACCAAGTCATTCTGAGAATAGTGTATGCGGCGACCGAGTTGC
TCTTGCCCGGCGTCAACACGGGATAATACCGCGCCACATAGCAGAACTTTAAAAGTGCTCATCATTGGAA
AACGTTCTTCGGGGCGAAAACTCTCAAGGATCTTACCGCTGTTGAGATCCAGTTCGATGTAACCCACTCG
TGCACCCAACTGATCTTCAGCATCTTTTACTTTCACCAGCGTTTCTGGGTGAGCAAAAACAGGAAGGCAA
AATGCCGCAAAAAAGGGAATAAGGGCGACACGGAAATGTTGAATACTCATACTCTTCCTTTTTCAATATT
ATTGAAGCATTTATCAGGGTTATTGTCTCATGAGCGGATACATATTTGAATGTATTTAGAAAAATAAACA
AATAGGGGTTCCGCGCACATTTCCCCGAAAAGTGCCACCTGACGTCTAAGAAACCATTATTATCATGACA
TTAACCTATAAAAATAGGCGTATCACGAGGCCCTTTCGT
